Addgene plasmid #163565: pCMV_UdgX-EE-UdgX-nCas9-RBMX
Purpose: Mammalian CG-to-GC base editing
Depositing lab: David Liu. Depositing organization: Broad Institute. Publication: Efficient C*G-to-G*C base editors developed using CRISPRi screens, target-library analysis, and machine learning. Koblan LW, Arbab M, Shen MW, Hussmann JA, Anzalone AV, Doman JL, Newby GA, Yang D, Mok B, Replogle JM, Xu A, Sisley TA, Weissman JS, Adamson B, Liu DR. Nat Biotechnol. 2021 Jun 28. pii: 10.1038/s41587-021-00938-z. doi: 10.1038/s41587-021-00938-z. PubMed 34183861.
Backbone
  Vector backbone: pCMV
  Vector type: Mammalian Expression, CRISPR
Growth in bacteria
  Bacterial resistance: Ampicillin, 100 μg/mL
  Growth temperature: 37°C
  Growth strain: NEB Stable
  Copy number: High Copy
Gene/Insert
  Gene/Insert name: UdgX-EE-UdgX-nCas9-RBMX
  Species: H. sapiens (human)
  Mutation: nCas9 (D10A)EE (R126E, R132E)
  Cloning method: Gibson Cloning
Terms and licenses: Academic/Nonprofit Terms; Industry Terms: Not Available to Industry
How to cite: pCMV_UdgX-EE-UdgX-nCas9-RBMX was a gift from David Liu (Addgene plasmid # 163565 ; http://n2t.net/addgene:163565 ; RRID:Addgene_163565)
