[The description below was written by a language model from this plasmid's Addgene catalogue record and pLannotate feature annotations shown in this document.]
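Description:
pCMV_UdgX-EE-UdgX-nCas9-RBMX is a mammalian expression plasmid of about 11.1 kb on a pCMV backbone that encodes a multi-domain CRISPR base editor for C•G-to-G•C transversion editing in mammalian cells. It is propagated in E. coli from a high-copy ColE1/pUC-type origin under ampicillin selection (AmpR with its bla promoter). Short remnants of lac regulatory elements, lacI, an SV40 promoter and the pBR322 bom region are backbone leftovers rather than functional parts, and no mammalian selection marker is annotated.

The payload is a single fusion open reading frame driven by the CMV immediate-early enhancer and promoter and terminated by the bGH polyadenylation signal. A T7 promoter upstream of the coding region could support in vitro transcription. As the name indicates, the fusion runs UdgX, "EE", UdgX, nCas9, RBMX. The annotation identifies the EE module as rat APOBEC1, and the record lists its R126E and R132E substitutions. The Streptococcus pyogenes Cas9 portion carries D10A, making it a nickase that cuts only one strand, and human RBMX, an RNA-binding protein, is fused at the C-terminus. The two UdgX (uracil-DNA glycosylase-like) units were not picked up by the automated annotation, but unannotated stretches on either side of APOBEC1 are consistent with their placement. The record lists the insert species only as human, although the components derive from several organisms.

In use, a guide RNA supplied from a separate construct (none is encoded here) directs the nickase to a target. The deaminase then converts cytosine to uracil, and the uracil-binding and RBMX domains are intended to bias processing of that intermediate towards a C-to-G outcome.
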