Features (pLannotate 1.2.2; 17 found; start..end, strand, type, name):
    501..2102    +  CDS            dCas9(N): N-terminal portion of catalytically inactive Streptococcus pyogenes dCas9 carrying the D10A mutation (Zetsche et al., 2015)
   2103..4597    +  CDS            Cas9(C) (fragment): C-terminal portion of Streptococcus pyogenes Cas9 (Zetsche et al., 2015)
   4698..5870    +  CDS            RBMX: RBMX_HUMAN - Also known as HNRPG, RBMXP1. Experimental evidence at protein level: Swiss-Prot protein existence level 1. RNA-binding protein that plays several role in the regulation of pre- and post-transcriptional processes. Implicated in tissue- specific regulation of gene transcription and alternative splicing of several pre-mRNAs. Binds to and stimulates transcription from the tumor suppressor TXNIP gene promoter; may thus be involved in tumor suppression. When associated with SAFB, binds to and stimulates transcription from the SREBF1 promoter. Associates with nascent mRNAs transcribed by
   5976..6200    +  polyA_signal   bGH poly(A) signal: bovine growth hormone polyadenylation signal
   6204..6225    +  promoter       SV40 promoter (fragment): SV40 enhancer and early promoter
   6293..6315    -  protein_bind   lac operator (fragment): The lac repressor binds to the lac operator to inhibit transcription in E. coli. This inhibition can be relieved by adding lactose or isopropyl-β-D-thiogalactopyranoside (IPTG). lac repressor encoded by lacI
   6319..6349    -  promoter       lac promoter: promoter for the E. coli lac operon
   6364..6385    -  protein_bind   CAP binding site: CAP binding activates transcription in the presence of cAMP. E. coli catabolite activator protein
   6398..6490    -  CDS            lacI (fragment): lac repressor; lacI; The lac repressor binds to the lac operator to inhibit transcription in E. coli. This inhibition can be relieved by adding lactose or isopropyl-β-D-thiogalactopyranoside (IPTG).
   6673..7261    -  rep_origin     ori: high-copy-number ColE1/pMB1/pBR322/pUC origin of replication
   7432..8292    -  CDS            AmpR: β-lactamase; bla; confers resistance to ampicillin, carbenicillin, and related antibiotics
   8293..8397    -  promoter       AmpR promoter: bla
   8468..8512    -  misc_feature   bom (fragment): basis of mobility region from pBR322
   8667..9046    +  enhancer       CMV enhancer: human cytomegalovirus immediate early enhancer
   9047..9250    +  promoter       CMV promoter: human cytomegalovirus (CMV) immediate early promoter
   9292..9310    +  promoter       T7 promoter: promoter for bacteriophage T7 RNA polymerase
  10107..10787   +  CDS            Apobec1: ABEC1_RAT - Experimental evidence at protein level: Swiss-Prot protein existence level 1. Catalytic component of the apolipoprotein B mRNA editing enzyme complex which is responsible for the postranscriptional editing of a CAA codon for Gln to a UAA codon for stop in the APOB mRNA. May also play a role in the epigenetic regulation of gene expression by participating in DNA demethylation. From Rattus norvegicus (Rat).
>Addgene plasmid #163565 | pCMV_UdgX-EE-UdgX-nCas9-RBMX | addgene full sequence | sequence record 320246 | Addgene NGS Result
GAGCCCTGGAGGCCGCCGACATCGATAGGGACGCCCTGTACGTGACCAACGCCGTGAAGCACTTCAAGTT
TACACGCGCCGCAGGAGGCAAGAGGAGAATCCACAAGACCCCCTCTCGGACAGAGGTGGTGGCCTGCAGA
CCTTGGCTGATCGCCGAGATGACCAGCGTGGAGCCAGATGTGGTGGTGCTGCTGGGAGCAACAGCAGCAA
AGGCCCTGCTGGGCAATGACTTCAGGGTGACCCAGCACAGGGGAGAGGTGCTGCACGTGGACGATGTGCC
AGGCGATCCTGCCCTGGTGGCAACCGTGCACCCTAGCTCCCTGCTGAGAGGCCCAAAGGAGGAGCGGGAA
TCCGCCTTCGCTGGGCTGGTGGACGACCTGAGAGTGGCTGCCGATGTGAGACCTAGCGGTGGTAGTTCTG
GCGGTAGCTCAGGATCTGAAACTCCCGGCACATCTGAAAGCGCGACTCCCGAATCATCTGGTGGATCTTC
AGGTGGAAGTGACAAGAAGTACAGCATCGGCCTGGCCATCGGCACCAACTCTGTGGGCTGGGCCGTGATC
ACCGACGAGTACAAGGTGCCCAGCAAGAAATTCAAGGTGCTGGGCAACACCGACCGGCACAGCATCAAGA
AGAACCTGATCGGAGCCCTGCTGTTCGACAGCGGCGAAACAGCCGAGGCCACCCGGCTGAAGAGAACCGC
CAGAAGAAGATACACCAGACGGAAGAACCGGATCTGCTATCTGCAAGAGATCTTCAGCAACGAGATGGCC
AAGGTGGACGACAGCTTCTTCCACAGACTGGAAGAGTCCTTCCTGGTGGAAGAGGATAAGAAGCACGAGC
GGCACCCCATCTTCGGCAACATCGTGGACGAGGTGGCCTACCACGAGAAGTACCCCACCATCTACCACCT
GAGAAAGAAACTGGTGGACAGCACCGACAAGGCCGACCTGCGGCTGATCTATCTGGCCCTGGCCCACATG
ATCAAGTTCCGGGGCCACTTCCTGATCGAGGGCGACCTGAACCCCGACAACAGCGACGTGGACAAGCTGT
TCATCCAGCTGGTGCAGACCTACAACCAGCTGTTCGAGGAAAACCCCATCAACGCCAGCGGCGTGGACGC
CAAGGCCATCCTGTCTGCCAGACTGAGCAAGAGCAGACGGCTGGAAAATCTGATCGCCCAGCTGCCCGGC
GAGAAGAAGAATGGCCTGTTCGGAAACCTGATTGCCCTGAGCCTGGGCCTGACCCCCAACTTCAAGAGCA
ACTTCGACCTGGCCGAGGATGCCAAACTGCAGCTGAGCAAGGACACCTACGACGACGACCTGGACAACCT
GCTGGCCCAGATCGGCGACCAGTACGCCGACCTGTTTCTGGCCGCCAAGAACCTGTCCGACGCCATCCTG
CTGAGCGACATCCTGAGAGTGAACACCGAGATCACCAAGGCCCCCCTGAGCGCCTCTATGATCAAGAGAT
ACGACGAGCACCACCAGGACCTGACCCTGCTGAAAGCTCTCGTGCGGCAGCAGCTGCCTGAGAAGTACAA
AGAGATTTTCTTCGACCAGAGCAAGAACGGCTACGCCGGCTACATTGACGGCGGAGCCAGCCAGGAAGAG
TTCTACAAGTTCATCAAGCCCATCCTGGAAAAGATGGACGGCACCGAGGAACTGCTCGTGAAGCTGAACA
GAGAGGACCTGCTGCGGAAGCAGCGGACCTTCGACAACGGCAGCATCCCCCACCAGATCCACCTGGGAGA
GCTGCACGCCATTCTGCGGCGGCAGGAAGATTTTTACCCATTCCTGAAGGACAACCGGGAAAAGATCGAG
AAGATCCTGACCTTCCGCATCCCCTACTACGTGGGCCCTCTGGCCAGGGGAAACAGCAGATTCGCCTGGA
TGACCAGAAAGAGCGAGGAAACCATCACCCCCTGGAACTTCGAGGAAGTGGTGGACAAGGGCGCTTCCGC
CCAGAGCTTCATCGAGCGGATGACCAACTTCGATAAGAACCTGCCCAACGAGAAGGTGCTGCCCAAGCAC
AGCCTGCTGTACGAGTACTTCACCGTGTATAACGAGCTGACCAAAGTGAAATACGTGACCGAGGGAATGA
GAAAGCCCGCCTTCCTGAGCGGCGAGCAGAAAAAGGCCATCGTGGACCTGCTGTTCAAGACCAACCGGAA
AGTGACCGTGAAGCAGCTGAAAGAGGACTACTTCAAGAAAATCGAGTGCTTCGACTCCGTGGAAATCTCC
GGCGTGGAAGATCGGTTCAACGCCTCCCTGGGCACATACCACGATCTGCTGAAAATTATCAAGGACAAGG
ACTTCCTGGACAATGAGGAAAACGAGGACATTCTGGAAGATATCGTGCTGACCCTGACACTGTTTGAGGA
CAGAGAGATGATCGAGGAACGGCTGAAAACCTATGCCCACCTGTTCGACGACAAAGTGATGAAGCAGCTG
AAGCGGCGGAGATACACCGGCTGGGGCAGGCTGAGCCGGAAGCTGATCAACGGCATCCGGGACAAGCAGT
CCGGCAAGACAATCCTGGATTTCCTGAAGTCCGACGGCTTCGCCAACAGAAACTTCATGCAGCTGATCCA
CGACGACAGCCTGACCTTTAAAGAGGACATCCAGAAAGCCCAGGTGTCCGGCCAGGGCGATAGCCTGCAC
GAGCACATTGCCAATCTGGCCGGCAGCCCCGCCATTAAGAAGGGCATCCTGCAGACAGTGAAGGTGGTGG
ACGAGCTCGTGAAAGTGATGGGCCGGCACAAGCCCGAGAACATCGTGATCGAAATGGCCAGAGAGAACCA
GACCACCCAGAAGGGACAGAAGAACAGCCGCGAGAGAATGAAGCGGATCGAAGAGGGCATCAAAGAGCTG
GGCAGCCAGATCCTGAAAGAACACCCCGTGGAAAACACCCAGCTGCAGAACGAGAAGCTGTACCTGTACT
ACCTGCAGAATGGGCGGGATATGTACGTGGACCAGGAACTGGACATCAACCGGCTGTCCGACTACGATGT
GGACCATATCGTGCCTCAGAGCTTTCTGAAGGACGACTCCATCGACAACAAGGTGCTGACCAGAAGCGAC
AAGAACCGGGGCAAGAGCGACAACGTGCCCTCCGAAGAGGTCGTGAAGAAGATGAAGAACTACTGGCGGC
AGCTGCTGAACGCCAAGCTGATTACCCAGAGAAAGTTCGACAATCTGACCAAGGCCGAGAGAGGCGGCCT
GAGCGAACTGGATAAGGCCGGCTTCATCAAGAGACAGCTGGTGGAAACCCGGCAGATCACAAAGCACGTG
GCACAGATCCTGGACTCCCGGATGAACACTAAGTACGACGAGAATGACAAGCTGATCCGGGAAGTGAAAG
TGATCACCCTGAAGTCCAAGCTGGTGTCCGATTTCCGGAAGGATTTCCAGTTTTACAAAGTGCGCGAGAT
CAACAACTACCACCACGCCCACGACGCCTACCTGAACGCCGTCGTGGGAACCGCCCTGATCAAAAAGTAC
CCTAAGCTGGAAAGCGAGTTCGTGTACGGCGACTACAAGGTGTACGACGTGCGGAAGATGATCGCCAAGA
GCGAGCAGGAAATCGGCAAGGCTACCGCCAAGTACTTCTTCTACAGCAACATCATGAACTTTTTCAAGAC
CGAGATTACCCTGGCCAACGGCGAGATCCGGAAGCGGCCTCTGATCGAGACAAACGGCGAAACCGGGGAG
ATCGTGTGGGATAAGGGCCGGGATTTTGCCACCGTGCGGAAAGTGCTGAGCATGCCCCAAGTGAATATCG
TGAAAAAGACCGAGGTGCAGACAGGCGGCTTCAGCAAAGAGTCTATCCTGCCCAAGAGGAACAGCGATAA
GCTGATCGCCAGAAAGAAGGACTGGGACCCTAAGAAGTACGGCGGCTTCGACAGCCCCACCGTGGCCTAT
TCTGTGCTGGTGGTGGCCAAAGTGGAAAAGGGCAAGTCCAAGAAACTGAAGAGTGTGAAAGAGCTGCTGG
GGATCACCATCATGGAAAGAAGCAGCTTCGAGAAGAATCCCATCGACTTTCTGGAAGCCAAGGGCTACAA
AGAAGTGAAAAAGGACCTGATCATCAAGCTGCCTAAGTACTCCCTGTTCGAGCTGGAAAACGGCCGGAAG
AGAATGCTGGCCTCTGCCGGCGAACTGCAGAAGGGAAACGAACTGGCCCTGCCCTCCAAATATGTGAACT
TCCTGTACCTGGCCAGCCACTATGAGAAGCTGAAGGGCTCCCCCGAGGATAATGAGCAGAAACAGCTGTT
TGTGGAACAGCACAAGCACTACCTGGACGAGATCATCGAGCAGATCAGCGAGTTCTCCAAGAGAGTGATC
CTGGCCGACGCTAATCTGGACAAAGTGCTGTCCGCCTACAACAAGCACCGGGATAAGCCCATCAGAGAGC
AGGCCGAGAATATCATCCACCTGTTTACCCTGACCAATCTGGGAGCCCCTGCCGCCTTCAAGTACTTTGA
CACCACCATCGACCGGAAGAGGTACACCAGCACCAAAGAGGTGCTGGACGCCACCCTGATCCACCAGAGC
ATCACCGGCCTGTACGAGACACGGATCGACCTGTCTCAGCTGGGAGGTGACTCTGGAGGATCTAGCGGAG
GATCCTCTGGCAGCGAGACACCAGGAACAAGCGAGTCAGCAACACCAGAGAGCAGTGGCGGCAGCAGCGG
CGGCAGCATGGTTGAAGCAGATCGCCCAGGAAAGCTCTTCATTGGTGGGCTTAATACGGAAACAAATGAG
AAAGCTCTTGAAGCAGTATTTGGCAAATATGGACGAATAGTGGAAGTACTCTTGATGAAAGACCGTGAAA
CCAACAAATCAAGAGGATTTGCTTTTGTCACCTTTGAAAGCCCAGCAGACGCTAAGGATGCAGCCAGAGA
CATGAATGGAAAGTCATTAGATGGAAAAGCCATCAAGGTGGAACAAGCCACCAAACCATCATTTGAAAGT
GGTAGACGTGGACCGCCTCCACCTCCAAGAAGTAGAGGCCCTCCAAGAGGTCTTAGAGGTGGAAGAGGAG
GAAGTGGAGGAACCAGGGGACCTCCCTCACGGGGAGGACACATGGATGACGGTGGATATTCCATGAATTT
TAACATGAGTTCTTCCAGGGGACCACTCCCAGTAAAAAGAGGACCACCACCAAGAAGTGGGGGTCCTCCT
CCTAAGAGATCTGCACCTTCAGGACCAGTTCGCAGTAGCAGTGGAATGGGAGGAAGAGCTCCTGTATCAC
GTGGAAGAGATAGTTATGGAGGTCCACCTCGAAGGGAACCGCTGCCCTCTCGTAGAGATGTTTATTTGTC
CCCAAGAGATGATGGGTATTCTACTAAAGACAGCTATTCAAGCAGAGATTACCCAAGTTCTCGTGATACT
AGAGATTATGCACCACCACCACGAGATTATACTTACCGTGATTATGGTCATTCCAGTTCACGTGATGACT
ATCCATCAAGAGGATATAGCGATAGAGATGGATATGGTCGTGATCGTGACTATTCAGATCATCCAAGTGG
AGGTTCCTACAGAGATTCATATGAGAGTTATGGTAACTCACGTAGTGCTCCACCTACACGAGGGCCCCCG
CCATCTTATGGTGGAAGCAGTCGCTATGATGATTACAGCAGCTCACGTGACGGATATGGTGGAAGTCGAG
ACAGTTACTCAAGCAGCCGAAGTGATCTCTACTCAAGTGGTCGTGATCGGGTTGGCAGACAAGAAAGAGG
GCTTCCCCCTTCTATGGAAAGGGGGTACCCTCCTCCACGTGATTCCTACAGCAGTTCAAGCCGCGGAGCA
CCAAGAGGTGGTGGCCGTGGAGGAAGCCGATCTGATAGAGGGGGAGGCAGAAGCAGATACAAAAGAACCG
CCGACGGCAGCGAATTCGAGCCCAAGAAGAAGAGGAAAGTCTAACCGGTCATCATCACCATCACCATTGA
GTTTAAACCCGCTGATCAGCCTCGACTGTGCCTTCTAGTTGCCAGCCATCTGTTGTTTGCCCCTCCCCCG
TGCCTTCCTTGACCCTGGAAGGTGCCACTCCCACTGTCCTTTCCTAATAAAATGAGGAAATTGCATCGCA
TTGTCTGAGTAGGTGTCATTCTATTCTGGGGGGTGGGGTGGGGCAGGACAGCAAGGGGGAGGATTGGGAA
GACAATAGCAGGCATGCTGGGGATGCGGTGGGCTCTATGGCTTCTGAGGCGGAAAGAACCAGCTGGGGCT
CGATACCGTCGACCTCTAGCTAGAGCTTGGCGTAATCATGGTCATAGCTGTTTCCTGTGTGAAATTGTTA
TCCGCTCACAATTCCACACAACATACGAGCCGGAAGCATAAAGTGTAAAGCCTAGGGTGCCTAATGAGTG
AGCTAACTCACATTAATTGCGTTGCGCTCACTGCCCGCTTTCCAGTCGGGAAACCTGTCGTGCCAGCTGC
ATTAATGAATCGGCCAACGCGCGGGAAGAGGCGGTTTGCGTATTGGGCGCTCTTCCGCTTCCTCGCTCAC
TGACTCGCTGCGCTCGGTCGTTCGGCTGCGGCGAGCGGTATCAGCTCACTCAAAGGCGGTAATACGGTTA
TCCACAGAATCAGGGGATAACGCAGGAAAGAACATGTGAGCAAAAGGCCAGCAAAAGGCCAGGAACCGTA
AAAAGGCCGCGTTGCTGGCGTTTTTCCATAGGCTCCGCCCCCCTGACGAGCATCACAAAAATCGACGCTC
AAGTCAGAGGTGGCGAAACCCGACAGGACTATAAAGATACCAGGCGTTTCCCCCTGGAAGCTCCCTCGTG
CGCTCTCCTGTTCCGACCCTGCCGCTTACCGGATACCTGTCCGCCTTTCTCCCTTCGGGAAGCGTGGCGC
TTTCTCATAGCTCACGCTGTAGGTATCTCAGTTCGGTGTAGGTCGTTCGCTCCAAGCTGGGCTGTGTGCA
CGAACCCCCCGTTCAGCCCGACCGCTGCGCCTTATCCGGTAACTATCGTCTTGAGTCCAACCCGGTAAGA
CACGACTTATCGCCACTGGCAGCAGCCACTGGTAACAGGATTAGCAGAGCGAGGTATGTAGGCGGTGCTA
CAGAGTTCTTGAAGTGGTGGCCTAACTACGGCTACACTAGAAGAACAGTATTTGGTATCTGCGCTCTGCT
GAAGCCAGTTACCTTCGGAAAAAGAGTTGGTAGCTCTTGATCCGGCAAACAAACCACCGCTGGTAGCGGT
GGTTTTTTTGTTTGCAAGCAGCAGATTACGCGCAGAAAAAAAGGATCTCAAGAAGATCCTTTGATCTTTT
CTACGGGGTCTGACACTCAGTGGAACGAAAACTCACGTTAAGGGATTTTGGTCATGAGATTATCAAAAAG
GATCTTCACCTAGATCCTTTTAAATTAAAAATGAAGTTTTAAATCAATCTAAAGTATATATGAGTAAACT
TGGTCTGACAGTTACCAATGCTTAATCAGTGAGGCACCTATCTCAGCGATCTGTCTATTTCGTTCATCCA
TAGTTGCCTGACTCCCCGTCGTGTAGATAACTACGATACGGGAGGGCTTACCATCTGGCCCCAGTGCTGC
AATGATACCGCGAGACCCACGCTCACCGGCTCCAGATTTATCAGCAATAAACCAGCCAGCCGGAAGGGCC
GAGCGCAGAAGTGGTCCTGCAACTTTATCCGCCTCCATCCAGTCTATTAATTGTTGCCGGGAAGCTAGAG
TAAGTAGTTCGCCAGTTAATAGTTTGCGCAACGTTGTTGCCATTGCTACAGGCATCGTGGTGTCACGCTC
GTCGTTTGGTATGGCTTCATTCAGCTCCGGTTCCCAACGATCAAGGCGAGTTACATGATCCCCCATGTTG
TGCAAAAAAGCGGTTAGCTCCTTCGGTCCTCCGATCGTTGTCAGAAGTAAGTTGGCCGCAGTGTTATCAC
TCATGGTTATGGCAGCACTGCATAATTCTCTTACTGTCATGCCATCCGTAAGATGCTTTTCTGTGACTGG
TGAGTACTCAACCAAGTCATTCTGAGAATAGTGTATGCGGCGACCGAGTTGCTCTTGCCCGGCGTCAATA
CGGGATAATACCGCGCCACATAGCAGAACTTTAAAAGTGCTCATCATTGGAAAACGTTCTTCGGGGCGAA
AACTCTCAAGGATCTTACCGCTGTTGAGATCCAGTTCGATGTAACCCACTCGTGCACCCAACTGATCTTC
AGCATCTTTTACTTTCACCAGCGTTTCTGGGTGAGCAAAAACAGGAAGGCAAAATGCCGCAAAAAAGGGA
ATAAGGGCGACACGGAAATGTTGAATACTCATACTCTTCCTTTTTCAATATTATTGAAGCATTTATCAGG
GTTATTGTCTCATGAGCGGATACATATTTGAATGTATTTAGAAAAATAAACAAATAGGGGTTCCGCGCAC
ATTTCCCCGAAAAGTGCCACCTGACGTCGACGGATCGGGAGATCGATCTCCCGATCCCCTAGGGTCGACT
CTCAGTACAATCTGCTCTGATGCCGCATAGTTAAGCCAGTATCTGCTCCCTGCTTGTGTGTTGGAGGTCG
CTGAGTAGTGCGCGAGCAAAATTTAAGCTACAACAAGGCAAGGCTTGACCGACAATTGCATGAAGAATCT
GCTTAGGGTTAGGCGTTTTGCGCTGCTTCGCGATGTACGGGCCAGATATACGCGTTGACATTGATTATTG
ACTAGTTATTAATAGTAATCAATTACGGGGTCATTAGTTCATAGCCCATATATGGAGTTCCGCGTTACAT
AACTTACGGTAAATGGCCCGCCTGGCTGACCGCCCAACGACCCCCGCCCATTGACGTCAATAATGACGTA
TGTTCCCATAGTAACGCCAATAGGGACTTTCCATTGACGTCAATGGGTGGAGTATTTACGGTAAACTGCC
CACTTGGCAGTACATCAAGTGTATCATATGCCAAGTACGCCCCCTATTGACGTCAATGACGGTAAATGGC
CCGCCTGGCATTATGCCCAGTACATGACCTTATGGGACTTTCCTACTTGGCAGTACATCTACGTATTAGT
CATCGCTATTACCATGGTGATGCGGTTTTGGCAGTACATCAATGGGCGTGGATAGCGGTTTGACTCACGG
GGATTTCCAAGTCTCCACCCCATTGACGTCAATGGGAGTTTGTTTTGGCACCAAAATCAACGGGACTTTC
CAAAATGTCGTAACAACTCCGCCCCATTGACGCAAATGGGCGGTAGGCGTGTACGGTGGGAGGTCTATAT
AAGCAGAGCTGGTTTAGTGAACCGTCAGATCCGCTAGAGATCCGCGGCCGCTAATACGACTCACTATAGG
GAGAGCCGCCACCATGAAACGGACAGCCGACGGAAGCGAGTTCGAGTCACCAAAGAAGAAGCGGAAAGTC
ATGGCCGGAGCACAGGATTTTGTCCCACATACTGCCGATCTGGCTGAGCTGGCTGCCGCCGCTGGAGAGT
GTAGAGGATGCGGGCTGTACCGGGATGCCACACAGGCCGTGTTCGGAGCAGGCGGCAGGAGCGCCCGCAT
CATGATGATCGGCGAGCAGCCAGGCGATAAGGAGGACCTGGCCGGCCTGCCATTTGTGGGACCAGCAGGC
CGGCTGCTGGACAGAGCCCTGGAGGCCGCCGACATCGATAGGGACGCCCTGTACGTGACCAACGCCGTGA
AGCACTTCAAGTTTACACGCGCCGCAGGAGGCAAGAGGAGAATCCACAAGACCCCCTCTCGGACAGAGGT
GGTGGCCTGCAGACCTTGGCTGATCGCCGAGATGACCAGCGTGGAGCCAGATGTGGTGGTGCTGCTGGGA
GCAACAGCAGCAAAGGCCCTGCTGGGCAATGACTTCAGGGTGACCCAGCACAGGGGAGAGGTGCTGCACG
TGGACGATGTGCCAGGCGATCCTGCCCTGGTGGCAACCGTGCACCCTAGCTCCCTGCTGAGAGGCCCAAA
GGAGGAGCGGGAATCCGCCTTCGCTGGGCTGGTGGACGACCTGAGAGTGGCTGCCGATGTGAGACCTTCT
GGAGGATCTAGCGGAGGCTCCTCTGGCAGCGAGACACCAGGAACAAGCGAGTCAGCAACACCAGAGAGCA
GTGGCGGCAGCAGCGGGGGGTCATCCTCAGAGACTGGGCCTGTCGCCGTCGATCCAACCCTGCGCCGCCG
GATTGAACCTCACGAGTTTGAAGTGTTCTTTGACCCCCGGGAGCTGAGAAAGGAGACATGCCTGCTGTAC
GAGATCAACTGGGGAGGCAGGCACTCCATCTGGAGGCACACCTCTCAGAACACAAATAAGCACGTGGAGG
TGAACTTCATCGAGAAGTTTACCACAGAGCGGTACTTCTGCCCCAATACCAGATGTAGCATCACATGGTT
TCTGAGCTGGTCCCCTTGCGGAGAGTGTAGCAGGGCCATCACCGAGTTCCTGTCCAGATATCCACACGTG
ACACTGTTTATCTACATCGCCAGGCTGTATCACCACGCAGACCCAGAGAATAGGCAGGGCCTGGAGGATC
TGATCAGCTCCGGCGTGACCATCCAGATCATGACAGAGCAGGAGTCCGGCTACTGCTGGCGGAACTTCGT
GAATTATTCTCCTAGCAACGAGGCCCACTGGCCTAGGTACCCACACCTGTGGGTGCGCCTGTACGTGCTG
GAGCTGTATTGCATCATCCTGGGCCTGCCCCCTTGTCTGAATATCCTGCGGAGAAAGCAGCCCCAGCTGA
CCTTCTTTACAATCGCCCTGCAGTCTTGTCACTATCAGAGGCTGCCACCCCACATCCTGTGGGCCACAGG
CCTGAAGTCTGGAGGATCTAGCGGAGGATCCTCTGGCAGCGAGACACCAGGAACAAGCGAGTCAGCAACA
CCAGAGAGCAGTGGCGGCAGCAGCGGCGGCAGCATGGCCGGAGCACAGGATTTTGTCCCACATACTGCCG
ATCTGGCTGAGCTGGCTGCCGCCGCTGGAGAGTGTAGAGGATGCGGGCTGTACCGGGATGCCACACAGGC
CGTGTTCGGAGCAGGCGGCAGGAGCGCCCGCATCATGATGATCGGCGAGCAGCCAGGCGATAAGGAGGAC
CTGGCCGGCCTGCCATTTGTGGGACCAGCAGGCCGGCTGCTGGACA
